>Addgene plasmid #63098 | Frt-hspB7 | depositor full sequence | sequence record 104504 | Full Sequence
TCGAGAACCATGAGCCACAGAACCTCTTCCACCTTCCGAGCGGAGAGAAGTTTCCATTCCTCTTCTTCTT
CCTCCTCCTCTTCCACCTCCTCCTCGGCCTCCCGTGCCCTCCCGGCCCAGGACCCGCCCATGGAGAAGGC
CCTGAGCATGTTTTCCGATGACTTTGGCAGCTTCATGCGGCCCCACTCGGAGCCCCTGGCCTTCCCAGCC
CGCCCCGGTGGGGCAGGCAACATCAAGACCCTAGGAGACGCCTATGAGTTTGCGGTGGACGTGAGAGACT
TCTCACCTGAAGACATCATTGTCACCACCTCCAACAACCACATCGAGGTGCGGGCTGAGAAGCTGGCGGC
TGACGGCACCGTCATGAACACCTTCGCTCACAAGTGCCAGCTGCCGGAGGACGTGGACCCGACGTCGGTG
ACCTCGGCTCTGCGGGAGGACGGCAGCCTCACTATCCGGGCACGGCGTCACCCGCATACAGAACACGTCC
AGCAGACCTTCCGGACGGAGATCAAAATCTGAGTGCCTCTCCCTTCCCTTTCCCTGACGCGCCAAAATCG
AGTCTAGAGGGCCCGTTTAAACCCGCTGATCAGCCTCGACTGTGCCTTCTAGTTGCCAGCCATCTGTTGT
TTGCCCCTCCCCCGTGCCTTCCTTGACCCTGGAAGGTGCCACTCCCACTGTCCTTTCCTAATAAAATGAG
GAAATTGCATCGCATTGTCTGAGTAGGTGTCATTCTATTCTGGGGGGTGGGGTGGGGCAGGACAGCAAGG
GGGAGGATTGGGAAGACAATAGCAGGCATGCTGGGGATGCGGTGGGCTCTATGGCTTCTGAGGCGGAAAG
AACCAGCTGGGGCTCTAGGGGGTATCCCC
[124 nt withheld, positions 870-993]
C
[91 nt withheld, positions 995-1085]
AGGGTGATGGTTCACGTACCTAGAAGTTCCTATTCCGAAGTTCCTATTCTCTAGAAAGTATAGGAACTTC
CTTGGCCAAAAAGCCTGAACTCACCGCGACGTCTGTCGAGAAGTTTCTGATCGAAAAGTTCGACAGCGTC
TCCGACCTGATGCAGCTCTCGGAGGGCGAAGAATCTCGTGCTTTCAGCTTCGATGTAGGAGGGCGTGGAT
ATGTCCTGCGGGTAAATAGCTGCGCCGATGGTTTCTACAAAGATCGTTATGTTTATCGGCACTTTGCATC
GGCCGCGCTCCCGATTCCGGAAGTGCTTGACATTGGGGAATTCAGCGAGAGCCTGACCTATTGCATCTCC
CGCCGTGCACAGGGTGTCACGTTGCAAGACCTGCCTGAAACCGAACTGCCCGCTGTTCTGCAGCCGGTCG
CGGAGGCCATGGATGCGATCGCTGCGGCCGATCTTAGCCAGACGAGCGGGTTCGGCCCATTCGGACCGCA
AGGAATCGGTCAATACACTACATGGCGTGATTTCATATGCGCGATTGCTGATCCCCATGTGTATCACTGG
CAAACTGTGATGGACGACACCGTCAGTGCGTCCGTCGCGCAGGCTCTCGATGAGCTGATGCTTTGGGCCG
AGGACTGCCCCGAAGTCCGGCACCTCGTGCACGCGGATTTCGGCTCCAACAATGTCCTGACGGACAATGG
CCGCATAACAGCGGTCATTGACTGGAGCGAGGCGATGTTCGGGGATTCCCAATACGAGGTCGCCAACATC
TTCTTCTGGAGGCCGTGGTTGGCTTGTATGGAGCAGCAGACGCGCTACTTCGAGCGGAGGCATCCGGAGC
TTGCAGGATCGCCGCGGCTCCGGGCGTATATGCTCCGCATTGGTCTTGACCAACTCTATCAGAGCTTGGT
TGACGGCAATTTCGATGATGCAGCTTGGGCGCAGGGTCGATGCGACGCAATCGTCCGATCCGGAGCCGGG
ACTGTCGGGCGTACACAAATCGCCCGCAGAAGCGCGGCCGTCTGGACCGATGGCTGTGTAGAAGTACTCG
CCGATAGTGGAAACCGACGCCCCAGCACTCGTCCGAGGGCAAAGGAATAGCACGTACTACGAGATTTCGA
TTCCACCGCCGCCTTCTATGAAAGGTTGGGCTTCGGAATCGTTTTCCGGGACGCCGGCTGGATGATCCTC
CAGCGCGGGGATCTCATGCTGGAGTTCTTCGCCCACCCCAACTTGTTTATTGCAGCTTATAATGGTTACA
AATAAAGCAATAGCATCACAAATTTCACAAATAAAGCATTTTTTTCACTGCATTCTAGTTGTGGTTTGTC
CAAACTCATCAATGTATCTTATCATGTCTGTATACCGTCGACCTCTAGCTAGAGCTTGGCGTAATCATGG
TCATAGCTGTTTCCTGTGTGAAATTGTTATCCGCTCACAATTCCACACAACATACGAGCCGGAAGCATAA
AGTGTAAAGCCTGGGGTGCCTAATGAGTGAGCTAACTCACATTAATTGCGTTGCGCTCACTGCCCGCTTT
CCAGTCGGGAAACCTGTCGTGCCAGCTGCATTAATGAATCGGCCAACGCGCGGGGAGAGGCGGTTTGCGT
ATTGGGCGCTCTTCCGCTTCCTCGCTCACTGACTCGCTGCGCTCGGTCGTTCGGCTGCGGCGAGCGGTAT
CAGCTCACTCAAAGGCGGTAATACGGTTATCCACAGAATCAGGGGATAACGCAGGAAAGAACATGTGAGC
AAAAGGCCAGCAAAAGGCCAGGAACCGTAAAAAGGCCGCGTTGCTGGCGTTTTTCCATAGGCTCCGCCCC
CCTGACGAGCATCACAAAAATCGACGCTCAAGTCAGAGGTGGCGAAACCCGACAGGACTATAAAGATACC
AGGCGTTTCCCCCTGGAAGCTCCCTCGTGCGCTCTCCTGTTCCGACCCTGCCGCTTACCGGATACCTGTC
CGCCTTTCTCCCTTCGGGAAGCGTGGCGCTTTCTCATAGCTCACGCTGTAGGTATCTCAGTTCGGTGTAG
GTCGTTCGCTCCAAGCTGGGCTGTGTGCACGAACCCCCCGTTCAGCCCGACCGCTGCGCCTTATCCGGTA
ACTATCGTCTTGAGTCCAACCCGGTAAGACACGACTTATCGCCACTGGCAGCAGCCACTGGTAACAGGAT
TAGCAGAGCGAGGTATGTAGGCGGTGCTACAGAGTTCTTGAAGTGGTGGCCTAACTACGGCTACACTAGA
AGAACAGTATTTGGTATCTGCGCTCTGCTGAAGCCAGTTACCTTCGGAAAAAGAGTTGGTAGCTCTTGAT
CCGGCAAACAAACCACCGCTGGTAGCGGTGGTTTTTTTGTTTGCAAGCAGCAGATTACGCGCAGAAAAAA
AGGATCTCAAGAAGATCCTTTGATCTTTTCTACGGGGTCTGACGCTCAGTGGAACGAAAACTCACGTTAA
GGGATTTTGGTCATGAGATTATCAAAAAGGATCTTCACCTAGATCCTTTTAAATTAAAAATGAAGTTTTA
AATCAATCTAAAGTATATATGAGTAAACTTGGTCTGACAGTTACCAATGCTTAATCAGTGAGGCACCTAT
CTCAGCGATCTGTCTATTTCGTTCATCCATAGTTGCCTGACTCCCCGTCGTGTAGATAACTACGATACGG
GAGGGCTTACCATCTGGCCCCAGTGCTGCAATGATACCGCGAGACCCACGCTCACCGGCTCCAGATTTAT
CAGCAATAAACCAGCCAGCCGGAAGGGCCGAGCGCAGAAGTGGTCCTGCAACTTTATCCGCCTCCATCCA
GTCTATTAATTGTTGCCGGGAAGCTAGAGTAAGTAGTTCGCCAGTTAATAGTTTGCGCAACGTTGTTGCC
ATTGCTACAGGCATCGTGGTGTCACGCTCGTCGTTTGGTATGGCTTCATTCAGCTCCGGTTCCCAACGAT
CAAGGCGAGTTACATGATCCCCCATGTTGTGCAAAAAAGCGGTTAGCTCCTTCGGTCCTCCGATCGTTGT
CAGAAGTAAGTTGGCCGCAGTGTTATCACTCATGGTTATGGCAGCACTGCATAATTCTCTTACTGTCATG
CCATCCGTAAGATGCTTTTCTGTGACTGGTGAGTACTCAACCAAGTCATTCTGAGAATAGTGTATGCGGC
GACCGAGTTGCTCTTGCCCGGCGTCAATACGGGATAATACCGCGCCACATAGCAGAACTTTAAAAGTGCT
CATCATTGGAAAACGTTCTTCGGGGCGAAAACTCTCAAGGATCTTACCGCTGTTGAGATCCAGTTCGATG
TAACCCACTCGTGCACCCAACTGATCTTCAGCATCTTTTACTTTCACCAGCGTTTCTGGGTGAGCAAAAA
CAGGAAGGCAAAATGCCGCAAAAAAGGGAATAAGGGCGACACGGAAATGTTGAATACTCATACTCTTCCT
TTTTCAATATTATTGAAGCATTTATCAGGGTTATTGTCTCATGAGCGGATACATATTTGAATGTATTTAG
AAAAATAAACAAATAGGGGTTCCGCGCACATTTCCCCGAAAAGTGCCACCTGACGTCGACGGATCGGGAG
ATCTCCCGATCCCCTATGGTGCACTCTCAGTACAATCTGCTCTGATGCCGCATAGTTAAGCCAGTATCTG
CTCCCTGCTTGTGTGTTGGAGGTCGCTGAGTAGTGCGCGAGCAAAATTTAAGCTACAACAAGGCAAGGCT
TGACCGACAATTGCATGAAGAATCTGCTTAGGGTTAGGCGTTTTGCGCTGCTTCGCGATGTACGGGCCAG
ATATACGCGTTGACATTGATTATTGACTAGTTATTAATAGTAATCAATTACGGGGTCATTAGTTCATAGC
CCATATATGGAGTTCCGCGTTACATAACTTACGGTAAATGGCCCGCCTGGCTGACCGCCCAACGACCCCC
GCCCATTGACGTCAATAATGACGTATGTTCCCATAGTAACGCCAATAGGGACTTTCCATTGACGTCAATG
GGTGGAGTATTTACGGTAAACTGCCCACTTGGCAGTACATCAAGTGTATCATATGCCAAGTACGCCCCCT
ATTGACGTCAATGACGGTAAATGGCCCGCCTGGCATTATGCCCAGTACATGACCTTATGGGACTTTCCTA
CTTGGCAGTACATCTACGTATTAGTCATCGCTATTACCATGGTGATGCGGTTTTGGCAGTACATCAATGG
GCGTGGATAGCGGTTTGACTCACGGGGATTTCCAAGTCTCCACCCCATTGACGTCAATGGGAGTTTGTTT
TGGCACCAAAATCAACGGGACTTTCCAAAATGTCGTAACAACTCCGCCCCATTGACGCAAATGGGCGGTA
GGCGTGTACGGTGGGAGGTCTATATAAGCAGAGCTCTCCCTATCAGTGATAGAGATCTCCCTATCAGTGA
TAGAGATCGTCGACGAGCTCGTTTAGTGAACCGTCAGATCGCCTGGAGACGCCATCCACGCTGTTTTGAC
CTCCATAGAAGACACCGGGACCGATCCAGCCTCCGGACTCTAGCGTTTAAACTTAAGCTTGGTACCGAGC
TCGGATCCAAAACC
Features (pLannotate 1.2.2; 21 found; start..end, strand, type, name):
     10..519     +  CDS            HSPB7: HSPB7_HUMAN - Also known as CVHSP. Experimental evidence at protein level: Swiss-Prot protein existence level 1. From Homo sapiens (Human).
    600..824     +  polyA_signal   bGH poly(A) signal: bovine growth hormone polyadenylation signal
    828..849     +  promoter       SV40 promoter (fragment): SV40 enhancer and early promoter
    870..1103    +  rep_origin     f1 ori (fragment) (sequence partly withheld): f1 bacteriophage origin of replication; arrow indicates direction of (+) strand synthesis
   1108..1155    +  protein_bind   FRT: FLP-mediated recombination occurs in the 8-bp core sequence TCTAGAAA (Turan and Bode, 2011). FLP recombinase from the Saccharomyces cerevisiae 2μ plasmid
   1163..2185    +  CDS            HygR: aminoglycoside phosphotransferase from E. coli; aph(4)-Ia; confers resistance to hygromycin
   2195..2320    +  CDS            ble (fragment): BLE_KLEPN - Experimental evidence at protein level: Swiss-Prot protein existence level 1. Binding protein with a strong affinity to the bleomycin family of antibiotics. Binds to CL990; an antimitotic-antibiotic compound. From Klebsiella pneumoniae.
   2315..2436    +  polyA_signal   SV40 poly(A) signal: SV40 polyadenylation signal
   2509..2525    -  protein_bind   lac operator: The lac repressor binds to the lac operator to inhibit transcription in E. coli. This inhibition can be relieved by adding lactose or isopropyl-β-D-thiogalactopyranoside (IPTG). lac repressor encoded by lacI
   2533..2563    -  promoter       lac promoter: promoter for the E. coli lac operon
   2578..2599    -  protein_bind   CAP binding site: CAP binding activates transcription in the presence of cAMP. E. coli catabolite activator protein
   2612..2704    -  CDS            lacI (fragment): lac repressor; lacI; The lac repressor binds to the lac operator to inhibit transcription in E. coli. This inhibition can be relieved by adding lactose or isopropyl-β-D-thiogalactopyranoside (IPTG).
   2887..3475    -  rep_origin     ori: high-copy-number ColE1/pMB1/pBR322/pUC origin of replication
   3646..4506    -  CDS            AmpR: β-lactamase; bla; confers resistance to ampicillin, carbenicillin, and related antibiotics
   4507..4611    -  promoter       AmpR promoter: bla
   4670..4722    -  misc_feature   bom (fragment): basis of mobility region from pBR322
   4877..5256    +  enhancer       CMV enhancer: human cytomegalovirus immediate early enhancer
   5257..5460    +  promoter       CMV promoter: human cytomegalovirus (CMV) immediate early promoter
   5462..5481    +  promoter       PLtetO-1 promoter (fragment): modified phage lambda PL promoter with tet operator sites (Lutz and Bujard, 1997)
   5483..5502    +  promoter       PLtetO-1 promoter (fragment): modified phage lambda PL promoter with tet operator sites (Lutz and Bujard, 1997)
   5510..5543    +  promoter       TRE3GV promoter (fragment): 3rd-generation Tet-responsive promoter that can be activated by binding of Tet-On® 3G, optimized for retroviral and lentiviral vectors
