[The description below was written by a language model from this plasmid's Addgene catalogue record and pLannotate feature annotations shown in this document.]
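Description:
Frt-hspB7 is a mammalian expression plasmid of about 5.6 kb carrying the human small heat shock protein HSPB7 (also called cvHSP). The catalogue lists the backbone simply as pCMV. It is maintained in E. coli through a high-copy ColE1/pUC-type origin and selected with ampicillin via the β-lactamase gene. Remnants of an f1 origin, lac promoter/operator sequences and a pBR322 bom fragment are also annotated but appear to be backbone leftovers.

The HSPB7 coding sequence is driven by the human cytomegalovirus immediate-early enhancer and promoter and terminated by the bovine growth hormone polyadenylation signal. No epitope tag or reporter is annotated on the open reading frame. Between the CMV promoter and the insert, the annotation picks up short fragments matching tet operator-containing promoters. This suggests tandem tet operator sites that would make expression tetracycline-regulatable in cells expressing the Tet repressor, although the record does not state this explicitly.

Downstream of the expression cassette, an FRT site sits immediately in front of a hygromycin resistance gene followed by an SV40 polyadenylation signal. Only a very short SV40 promoter fragment is annotated upstream. The depositor notes that FRT is N-terminal to the hygromycin gene. This arrangement is typical of FLP-mediated integration systems. In those systems, recombination into a genomic FRT landing site places the hygromycin gene behind a resident promoter and start codon, so hygromycin resistance reports correct single-copy, site-specific insertion.

The stated purpose is HSPB7 expression in mammalian cells. The associated publication concerns the HSPB chaperone family as suppressors of polyglutamine aggregation.
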