Addgene plasmid #63098: Frt-hspB7
Purpose: Expression of HSPB7 (small HSP) in mammalian cells
Depositing lab: Harm Kampinga. Depositing organization: University Medical Center Groningen. Publication: HSPB7 is the most potent polyQ aggregation suppressor within the HSPB family of molecular chaperones. Vos MJ, Zijlstra MP, Kanon B, van Waarde-Verhagen MA, Brunt ER, Oosterveld-Hut HM, Carra S, Sibon OC, Kampinga HH. Hum Mol Genet. 2010 Dec 1;19(23):4677-93. doi: 10.1093/hmg/ddq398. Epub 2010 Sep 15. PubMed 20843828.
Backbone
  Vector backbone: pCMV
  Modifications to backbone: FRT is N-term on HygroB
  Vector type: Mammalian Expression
Growth in bacteria
  Bacterial resistance: Ampicillin, 100 μg/mL
  Growth temperature: 37°C
  Growth strain: DH5alpha
  Copy number: Unknown
Gene/Insert
  Gene/Insert name: hspb7
  Species: H. sapiens (human)
  GenBank ID: NP_055239.1
  Entrez Gene: HSPB7 (a.k.a. cvHSP)
  Promoter: CMV
  Cloning method: Unknown
  Sequencing primers: 5′ CMV-F; 3′ BGH-rev
Terms and licenses: Academic/Nonprofit Terms; Industry Terms: Not Available to Industry
How to cite: Frt-hspB7 was a gift from Harm Kampinga (Addgene plasmid # 63098 ; http://n2t.net/addgene:63098 ; RRID:Addgene_63098)
