>Addgene plasmid #63098 | Frt-hspB7 | addgene partial sequence | sequence record 107330 | BGH-rev 5'-TAGAAGGCACAGTCGAGG-3'
TCGATTTTGGCGCGTCAGGGAAAGGGAAGGGAGAGGCACTCAGATTTTGATCTCCGTCCGGAAGGTCTGC
TGGACGTGTTCTGTATGCGGGTGACGCCGTGCCCGGATAGTGAGGCTGCCGTCCTCCCGCAGAGCCGAGG
TCACCGACGTCGGGTCCACGTCCTCCGGCAGCTGGCACTTGTGAGCGAAGGTGTTCATGACGGTGCCGTC
AGCCGCCAGCTTCTCAGCCCGCACCTCGATGTGGTTGTTGGAGGTGGTGACAATGATGTCTTCAGGTGAG
AAGTCTCTCACGTCCACCGCAAACTCATAGGCGTCTCCTAGGGTCTTGATGTTGCCTGCCCCACCGGGGC
GGGCTGGGAAGGCCAGGGGCTCCGAGTGGGGCCGCATGAAGCTGCCAAAGTCATCGGAAAACATGCTCAG
GGCCTTCTCCATGGGCGGGTCCTGGGCCGGGAGGGCACGGGAGGCCGAGGAGGAGGTGGAAGAGGAGGAG
GAAGAAGAAGAGGAATGGAAACTTCTCTCCGCTCGGAAGGTGGAAGAGGTTCTGTGGCTCATGGTTCTCG
AGGTTTTGGATCCGAGCTCGGTACCAAGCTTAAGTTTAAACGCTAGAGTCCGGAGGCTGGATCGGTCCCG
GTGTCTTCTATGGAGGTCAAAACAGCGTGGATGGCGTCTCCAGGCGATCTGACGGTTCACTAAACGAGCT
CGTCGACGATCTCTATCACTGATAGGGAGATCTCTATCACTGATAGGGAGAGCTCTGCTTATATAGACCT
CCCACCGTACACGCCTACCGCCCATTTGCGTCAATGG
